Addgene plasmid #239724: pKG2410_pGEEC526_pShip-TRE3G-mRuby2-bGH
Purpose: Plasmid expressing mRuby2 from the TRE3G promoter, Induced with pKG3668
Depositing lab: Kate Galloway. Depositing organization: Massachusetts Institute of Technology. Publication: High-resolution profiling reveals coupled transcriptional and translational regulation of transgenes. Peterman EL, Ploessl DS, Love KS, Sanabria V, Daniels RF, Johnstone CP, Godavarti DR, Kabaria SR, Oakes CG, Pai AA, Galloway KE. Nucleic Acids Research, Volume 53, Issue 11, 24 June 2025, gkaf528 10.1093/nar/gkaf528 PubMed 39651241.
Backbone
  Vector backbone: pShip
  Vector type: Synthetic Biology
Growth in bacteria
  Bacterial resistance: Kanamycin, 50 μg/mL
  Growth temperature: 30°C
  Growth strain: NEB Stable
  Copy number: High Copy
Gene/Insert
  Gene/Insert name: mRuby2
  Species: Entacmaea quadricolor
  Cloning method: Golden Gate
Terms and licenses: Academic/Nonprofit Terms; Industry Terms: Not Available to Industry
Depositor comments: Please visit https://doi.org/10.1101/2024.11.26.625483 for bioRxiv preprint.
How to cite: pKG2410_pGEEC526_pShip-TRE3G-mRuby2-bGH was a gift from Kate Galloway (Addgene plasmid # 239724 ; http://n2t.net/addgene:239724 ; RRID:Addgene_239724)
