[The description below was written by a language model from this plasmid's Addgene catalogue record and pLannotate feature annotations shown in this document.]
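Description:
pKG2410_pGEEC526_pShip-TRE3G-mRuby2-bGH is a compact (about 3.4 kb) synthetic-biology plasmid built on the pShip backbone by Golden Gate assembly. It carries a single inducible transcription unit for expression of a red fluorescent reporter. It is maintained in E. coli through a high-copy ColE1/pUC-type origin and selected with kanamycin via the aph(3')-Ia aminoglycoside phosphotransferase gene. Two bacterial terminators from the rrnB operon (T1 in reverse orientation, T2 in forward orientation) lie between the origin and the payload, where they would be expected to insulate the cassette from backbone transcription. The feature table shows no viral elements, recombinase sites, or dedicated mammalian selection cassette, so the plasmid appears suited to direct delivery such as transient transfection, although the record does not name the intended host cells or delivery route.

The payload consists of the TRE3G promoter, the mRuby2 coding sequence, and the bovine growth hormone polyadenylation signal. TRE3G is a third-generation tetracycline-responsive promoter that has low basal activity and is switched on when a Tet-On 3G-type transactivator binds in the presence of doxycycline. The plasmid does not encode such a transactivator. According to the record, induction is provided by a companion plasmid, pKG3668, whose contents are not described here. mRuby2 is a constitutively fluorescent red protein derived from the sea anemone Entacmaea quadricolor, and no tags or fusion partners are annotated on it. The bGH signal provides transcript cleavage and polyadenylation. The construct serves as an inducible fluorescent reporter, and the associated publication concerns profiling of transcriptional and translational regulation of transgenes.
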