Features (pLannotate 1.2.2; 7 found; start..end, strand, type, name):
    122..931     +  CDS            KanR: aminoglycoside phosphotransferase; aph(3')-Ia; confers resistance to kanamycin in bacteria or G418 (Geneticin®) in eukaryotes
   1021..1609    +  rep_origin     ori: high-copy-number ColE1/pMB1/pBR322/pUC origin of replication
   1777..1820    -  terminator     rrnB T1 terminator: Escherichia coli rrnB; transcription terminator T1 from the E. coli rrnB gene
   1952..1979    +  terminator     rrnB T2 terminator: transcription terminator T2 from the E. coli rrnB gene
   2055..2433    +  promoter       TRE3G promoter: 3rd-generation Tet-responsive promoter that can be activated by binding of Tet-On® 3G
   2445..3155    +  CDS            mRuby2: mRuby2 is a basic (constitutively fluorescent) red fluorescent protein published in 2012, derived from Entacmaea quadricolor. It has moderate acid sensitivity.
   3170..3394    +  polyA_signal   bGH poly(A) signal: bovine growth hormone polyadenylation signal
>Addgene plasmid #239724 | pKG2410_pGEEC526_pShip-TRE3G-mRuby2-bGH | addgene full sequence | sequence record 475987 | Addgene NGS Result
CGCTCGCTGACTGCAGGTGCCCGTGTCTCAAAATCTCTGATGTTACATTGCACAAGATAAAAATATATCA
TCATGAACAATAAAACTGTCTGCTTACATAAACAGTAATACAAGGGGTGTTATGAGCCATATTCAACGGG
AAACGTCGAGGCCGCGATTAAATTCCAACATGGATGCTGATTTATATGGGTATAAATGGGCTCGCGATAA
TGTCGGGCAATCAGGTGCGACAATCTATCGCTTGTATGGGAAGCCCGATGCGCCAGAGTTGTTTCTGAAA
CATGGCAAAGGTAGCGTTGCCAATGATGTTACAGATGAGATGGTCAGACTAAACTGGCTGACGGAATTTA
TGCCTCTTCCGACCATCAAGCATTTTATCCGTACTCCTGGTGATGCATGGTTACTCACCACTGCGATCCC
CGGAAAAACAGCATTCCAGGTATTAGAAGAATATCCTGATTCAGGTGAAAATATTGTTGATGCGCTGGCA
GTGTTCCTGCGCCGGTTGCATTCGATTCCTGTTTGTAATTGTCCTTTTAACAGCGATCGCGTATTTCGTC
TAGCTCAGGCGCAATCACGAATGAATAACGGTTTGGTTGATGCGAGTGATTTTGATGACGAGCGTAATGG
CTGGCCTGTTGAACAAGTCTGGAAAGAAATGCATAAACTTTTGCCATTCTCACCGGATTCAGTCGTCACT
CATGGTGATTTCTCACTTGATAACCTTATTTTTGACGAGGGGAAATTAATAGGTTGTATTGATGTTGGAC
GAGTCGGAATCGCAGACCGATACCAGGATCTTGCCATCCTATGGAACTGCCTCGGTGAGTTTTCTCCTTC
ATTACAGAAACGGCTTTTTCAAAAATATGGTATTGATAATCCTGATATGAATAAATTGCAGTTTCATTTG
ATGCTCGATGAGTTTTTCTAATCAGAATTGGTTAATTGGTTGTAACATTATTCAGATTGGGCCCCGTTCC
ACTGAGCGTCAGACCCCGTAGAAAAGATCAAAGGATCTTCTTGAGATCCTTTTTTTCTGCGCGTAATCTG
CTGCTTGCAAACAAAAAAACCACCGCTACCAGCGGTGGTTTGTTTGCCGGATCAAGAGCTACCAACTCTT
TTTCCGAAGGTAACTGGCTTCAGCAGAGCGCAGATACCAAATACTGTTCTTCTAGTGTAGCCGTAGTTAG
GCCACCACTTCAAGAACTCTGTAGCACCGCCTACATACCTCGCTCTGCTAATCCTGTTACCAGTGGCTGC
TGCCAGTGGCGATAAGTCGTGTCTTACCGGGTTGGACTCAAGACGATAGTTACCGGATAAGGCGCAGCGG
TCGGGCTGAACGGGGGGTTCGTGCACACAGCCCAGCTTGGAGCGAACGACCTACACCGAACTGAGATACC
TACAGCGTGAGCTATGAGAAAGCGCCACGCTTCCCGAAGGGAGAAAGGCGGACAGGTATCCGGTAAGCGG
CAGGGTCGGAACAGGAGAGCGCACGAGGGAGCTTCCAGGGGGAAACGCCTGGTATCTTTATAGTCCTGTC
GGGTTTCGCCACCTCTGACTTGAGCGTCGATTTTTGTGATGCTCGTCAGGGGGGCGGAGCCTATGGAAAA
ACGCCAGCAACGCGGCCTTTTTACGGTTCCTGGCCTTTTGCTGGCCTTTTGCTCACATGTTCTTTCCTGC
GTTATCCCCTGATTCTGTGGATAACCGTATTACCGCTAGCATGGATCTCGGGGACGTCTAACTACTAAGC
GAGAGTAGGGAACTGCCAGGCATCAAATAAAACGAAAGGCTCAGTCGGAAGACTGGGCCTTTCGTTTTAT
CTGTTGTTTGTCGGTGAACGCTCTCCTGAGTAGGACAAATCCGCCGGGAGCGGATTTGAACGTTGTGAAG
CAACGGCCCGGAGGGTGGCGGGCAGGACGCCCGCCATAAACTGCCAGGCATCAAACTAAGCAGAAGGCCA
TCCTGACGGATGGCCTTTTTGCGTTTCTACAAACTCTTCCTGTTAGTTAGTTACTTAAGCTCGGGCCCAC
CTGCAGTCTACTTACTTATTCCTCGAGTTTACTCCCTATCAGTGATAGAGAACGTATGAAGAGTTTACTC
CCTATCAGTGATAGAGAACGTATGCAGACTTTACTCCCTATCAGTGATAGAGAACGTATAAGGAGTTTAC
TCCCTATCAGTGATAGAGAACGTATGACCAGTTTACTCCCTATCAGTGATAGAGAACGTATCTACAGTTT
ACTCCCTATCAGTGATAGAGAACGTATATCCAGTTTACTCCCTATCAGTGATAGAGAACGTATAAGCTTT
AGGCGTGTACGGTGGGCGCCTATAAAAGCAGAGCTCGTTTAGTGAACCGTCAGATCGCCTGGAGCAATTC
CACAACACTTTTGTCTTATACCAACTTTCCGTACCACTTCCTACCCTCGTAAAGAATGGCCACCATGGTG
TCTAAGGGCGAAGAGCTGATCAAGGAAAATATGCGTATGAAGGTGGTCATGGAAGGTTCGGTCAACGGCC
ACCAATTCAAATGCACAGGTGAAGGAGAAGGCAATCCGTACATGGGAACTCAAACCATGAGGATCAAAGT
CATCGAGGGAGGACCCCTGCCATTTGCCTTTGACATTCTTGCCACGTCGTTCATGTATGGCAGCCGTACT
TTTATCAAGTACCCGAAAGGCATTCCTGATTTCTTTAAACAGTCCTTTCCTGAGGGTTTTACTTGGGAAA
GAGTTACGAGATACGAAGATGGTGGAGTCGTCACCGTCATGCAGGACACCAGCCTTGAGGATGGCTGTCT
CGTTTACCACGTCCAAGTCAGAGGGGTAAACTTTCCCTCCAATGGTCCCGTGATGCAGAAGAAGACCAAG
GGTTGGGAGCCTAATACAGAGATGATGTATCCAGCAGATGGTGGTCTGAGGGGATACACTCATATGGCAC
TGAAAGTTGATGGTGGTGGCCATCTGTCTTGCTCTTTCGTAACAACTTACAGGTCAAAAAAGACCGTCGG
GAACATCAAGATGCCCGGTATCCATGCCGTTGATCACCGCCTGGAAAGGTTAGAGGAAAGTGACAATGAA
ATGTTCGTAGTACAACGCGAACACGCAGTTGCCAAGTTCGCCGGGCTTGGTGGTGGGATGGACGAGCTGT
ACAAGTAACAACGTTGCACCTGTGCCTTCTAGTTGCCAGCCATCTGTTGTTTGCCCCTCCCCCGTGCCTT
CCTTGACCCTGGAAGGTGCCACTCCCACTGTCCTTTCCTAATAAAATGAGGAAATTGCATCGCATTGTCT
GAGTAGGTGTCATTCTATTCTGGGGGGTGGGGTGGGGCAGGACAGCAAGGGGGAGGATTGGGAAGACAAT
AGCAGGCATGCTGGGGATGCGGTGGGCTCTATGG
